Addgene plasmid #27183: CACNA1F_R (OZ508)
Depositing lab: Keith Joung. Depositing organization: Massachusetts General Hospital. Publication: Rapid "open-source" engineering of customized zinc-finger nucleases for highly efficient gene modification. Maeder ML, Thibodeau-Beganny S, Osiak A, Wright DA, Anthony RM, Eichtinger M, Jiang T, Foley JE, Winfrey RJ, Townsend JA, Unger-Wallace E, Sander JD, Muller-Lerch F, Fu F, Pearlberg J, Goebel C, Dassie JP, Pruett-Miller SM, Porteus MH, Sgroi DC, Iafrate AJ, Dobbs D, McCray PB, Cathomen T, Voytas DF, Joung JK. Mol Cell. 2008 Jul 25. 31(2):294-301. 10.1016/j.molcel.2008.06.016 PubMed 18657511.
Backbone
  Vector backbone: MG414
  Backbone size w/o insert (bp): 5493
  Vector type: Zebrafish Targeting
Growth in bacteria
  Bacterial resistance: Kanamycin, 50 μg/mL
  Growth temperature: 37°C
  Growth strain: XL1 Blue
  Growth instructions: Requires a bacterial strain such as XL1 Blue, that expresses the lacIq allele of lac repressor
  Copy number: Low Copy
Gene/Insert
  Gene/Insert name: Zinc finger array targeting cacna1f (alt names: calcium channel, voltage-dependent, alpha 1F subunit; OZ508)
  Species: D. rerio (zebrafish)
  Insert size (bp): 270
  GenBank ID: ENSDARG00000023683
  Entrez Gene: cacna1f
  Cloning method: Restriction Enzyme; 5′ cloning site XbaI (not destroyed); 3′ cloning site BamHI (not destroyed)
  Sequencing primers: 5′ OK.61 GGGTAGTACGATGACGGAACCTGTC
Terms and licenses: Academic/Nonprofit Terms; Industry Terms: Not Available to Industry
Depositor comments: This plasmid encodes a zinc finger array targeting half of a target sequence in the zebrafish gene CACNA1F (see below). Please note that this plasmid does NOT contain the CACNA1F sequence. Users must order the complementary plasmid CACNA1F_L (OZ507) [Addgene plasmid 26957] in order to create a zinc finger nuclease (ZFN) pair to introduce targeted mutations into this specific zebrafish gene. Users will also need to clone the zinc finger (ZF) insert of this plasmid into a zinc finger nuclease (ZFN) vector to express a FOKI fusion product. Examples of possible ZFN expression vectors that can be used are: pST1374 (Addgene plasmid 13426), pMLM290 (Addgene plasmid 21872), pMLM292 (Addgene plasmid 21873), pMLM800 (Addgene plasmid 27202) and pMLM802 (Addgene plasmid 27203). This zinc finger array was tested for binding activity to the sequence 5'-TAAGAAGAG-3' in a bacterial two hybrid assay, and resulted in 4.21 fold activation. However, this array has not yet been tested for activity as a zinc finger nuclease (i.e. for its ability to induce mutations at the intended locus). Scientists using this zinc finger array in a publication should notify and acknowledge NIH grant number R01 GM088040 in the publication. Other Articles: "Oligomerized pool engineering (OPEN): an 'open-source' protocol for making customized zinc-finger arrays." Maeder ML et al. (Nat Protoc. 2009 Sept 17. 4(10):1471-1501. Pubmed ID: 19798082 "Targeted mutagenesis in zebrafish using customized zinc-finger nucleases." Foley JE et al. (Nat Protoc. 2009 Dec 3. 4(12):1855-1867. Pubmed ID: 20010934
How to cite: CACNA1F_R (OZ508) was a gift from Keith Joung (Addgene plasmid # 27183 ; http://n2t.net/addgene:27183 ; RRID:Addgene_27183)
