[The description below was written by a language model from this plasmid's Addgene catalogue record.]
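Description:
CACNA1F_R (OZ508) is a low-copy, kanamycin-selected bacterial plasmid built on the MG414 backbone (about 5.5 kb without insert) that carries an engineered zinc finger array directed against the zebrafish gene cacna1f, which encodes the alpha 1F subunit of a voltage-dependent calcium channel. The roughly 270 bp insert encodes only the DNA-binding zinc finger array and sits between XbaI and BamHI sites, both of which are preserved so the array can be excised. The plasmid does not contain any cacna1f sequence itself. It has to be propagated in a strain expressing the lacIq allele of the lac repressor, which suggests that expression in the backbone is under lac-type control, although the record does not state the promoter, the origin of replication or other backbone features.

The array recognises one nine-base-pair half-site, the "right" half, of a full nuclease target in cacna1f, and comes from the OPEN (oligomerized pool engineering) selection approach. In a bacterial two-hybrid assay it gave about 4.2-fold activation on its intended half-site. It has not been tested as a nuclease, so its ability to induce mutations at the endogenous locus is unconfirmed. The plasmid serves as a source of the array rather than a ready-to-use reagent. To make a working zinc finger nuclease, the insert must be subcloned into a separate expression vector that fuses it to the FokI cleavage domain. It must then be paired with the complementary left-half construct, CACNA1F_L (OZ507), so that the two FokI fusions can together cut the site and produce targeted mutations in zebrafish.
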