>Addgene plasmid #27183 | CACNA1F_R (OZ508) | addgene partial sequence | sequence record 33631 | 27183 with OK.61 (5' GGGTAGTACGATGACGGAACCTGTC 3')
GGAATCATTGTGCAAAGGCCCTGAGAAAAATCCAAGCTTTGGCGGCCGCTGACTACAAAGACGATGATGA
CAAATCTAGACCCGGGGAGCGCCCCTTCCAGTGTCGCATTTGCATGCGGAACTTTTCGAAGAAGACCAAC
CTTACCAGGCATACCCGTACTCATACCGGTGAAAAACCGTTTCAGTGTCGGATCTGTATGCGAAATTTCT
CCCAGAACGCGAACTTGGCGCGCCATCTACGTACGCACACCGGCGAGAAGCCATTCCAATGCCGAATATG
CATGCGCAACTTCAGTCAGAGGGTCGGGCTGGACATCCACCTAAAAACCCACCTGAGGGGATCCTCTGCA
CAGTAGTAACTAGAGACTAGAAAAAGGCCGACAAGTCCCGCTCCGCTGAAGATCCTGGCGTAATAGCGAA
GAGGCCCGCACCGATCGCCCTTCCCAACAGTTGCGCAGCCTGAATGGCGAATGGG
[124 nt withheld, positions 476-599]
C
[91 nt withheld, positions 601-691]
A
[49 nt withheld, positions 693-741]
CCTTTGACGTTGGAGTCCACGTTCTTT
[37 nt withheld, positions 769-805]
ACCCTATCTCGGTCTATTCTTTTGATTTATAAGGGA
